>Addgene plasmid #116953 | pFS_0160-pET30-Fusicatenibacter_saccharivorans_ARRAY2 | addgene full sequence | sequence record 227001 | Addgene NGS Result
GGCCGCTATTCTTTTGATTTATAAGGGATTTTGCCGATTTCGGCCTATTGGTTAAAAAATGAGCTGATTT
AACAAAAATTTAACGCGAATTTTAACAAAATATTAACGCTTACAATTTAGGTGGCACTTTTCGGGGAAAT
GTGCGCGGAACCCCTATTTGTTTATTTTTCTAAATACATTCAAATATGTATCCGCTCATGAATTAATTCT
TAGAAAAACTCATCGAGCATCAAATGAAACTGCAATTTATTCATATCAGGATTATCAATACCATATTTTT
GAAAAAGCCGTTTCTGTAATGAAGGAGAAAACTCACCGAGGCAGTTCCATAGGATGGCAAGATCCTGGTA
TCGGTCTGCGATTCCGACTCGTCCAACATCAATACAACCTATTAATTTCCCCTCGTCAAAAATAAGGTTA
TCAAGTGAGAAATCACCATGAGTGACGACTGAATCCGGTGAGAATGGCAAAAGTTTATGCATTTCTTTCC
AGACTTGTTCAACAGGCCAGCCATTACGCTCGTCATCAAAATCACTCGCATCAACCAAACCGTTATTCAT
TCGTGATTGCGCCTGAGCGAGACGAAATACGCGATCGCTGTTAAAAGGACAATTACAAACAGGAATCGAA
TGCAACCGGCGCAGGAACACTGCCAGCGCATCAACAATATTTTCACCTGAATCAGGATATTCTTCTAATA
CCTGGAATGCTGTTTTCCCGGGGATCGCAGTGGTGAGTAACCATGCATCATCAGGAGTACGGATAAAATG
CTTGATGGTCGGAAGAGGCATAAATTCCGTCAGCCAGTTTAGTCTGACCATCTCATCTGTAACATCATTG
GCAACGCTACCTTTGCCATGTTTCAGAAACAACTCTGGCGCATCGGGCTTCCCATACAATCGATAGATTG
TCGCACCTGATTGCCCGACATTATCGCGAGCCCATTTATACCCATATAAATCAGCATCCATGTTGGAATT
TAATCGCGGCCTAGAGCAAGACGTTTCCCGTTGAATATGGCTCATAACACCCCTTGTATTACTGTTTATG
TAAGCAGACAGTTTTATTGTTCATGACCAAAATCCCTTAACGTGAGTTTTCGTTCCACTGAGCGTCAGAC
CCCGTAGAAAAGATCAAAGGATCTTCTTGAGATCCTTTTTTTCTGCGCGTAATCTGCTGCTTGCAAACAA
AAAAACCACCGCTACCAGCGGTGGTTTGTTTGCCGGATCAAGAGCTACCAACTCTTTTTCCGAAGGTAAC
TGGCTTCAGCAGAGCGCAGATACCAAATACTGTCCTTCTAGTGTAGCCGTAGTTAGGCCACCACTTCAAG
AACTCTGTAGCACCGCCTACATACCTCGCTCTGCTAATCCTGTTACCAGTGGCTGCTGCCAGTGGCGATA
AGTCGTGTCTTACCGGGTTGGACTCAAGACGATAGTTACCGGATAAGGCGCAGCGGTCGGGCTGAACGGG
GGGTTCGTGCACACAGCCCAGCTTGGAGCGAACGACCTACACCGAACTGAGATACCTACAGCGTGAGCTA
TGAGAAAGCGCCACGCTTCCCGAAGGGAGAAAGGCGGACAGGTATCCGGTAAGCGGCAGGGTCGGAACAG
GAGAGCGCACGAGGGAGCTTCCAGGGGGAAACGCCTGGTATCTTTATAGTCCTGTCGGGTTTCGCCACCT
CTGACTTGAGCGTCGATTTTTGTGATGCTCGTCAGGGGGGCGGAGCCTATGGAAAAACGCCAGCAACGCG
GCCTTTTTACGGTTCCTGGTCTTTTGCTGGCCTTTTGCTCACATGTTCTTTCCTGCGTTATCCCCTGATT
CTGTGGATAACCGTATTACCGCCTTTGAGTGAGCTGATACCGCTCGCCGCAGCCGAACGACCGAGCGCAG
CGAGTCAGTGAGCGAGGAAGCGGAAGAGCGCCTGATGCGGTATTTTCTCCTTACGCATCTGTGCGGTATT
TCACACCGCAATGGTGCACTCTCAGTACAATCTGCTCTGATGCCGCATAGTTAAGCCAGTATACACTCCG
CTATCGCTACGTGACTGGGTCATGGCTGCGCCCCGACACCCGCCAACACCCGCTGACGCGCCCTGACGGG
CTTGTCTGCTCCCGGCATCCGCTTACAGACAAGCTGTGACCGTCTCCGGGAGCTGCATGTGTCAGAGGTT
TTCACCGTCATCACCGAAACGCGCGAGGCAGCTGCGGTAAAGCTCATCAGCGTGGTCGTGAAGCGATTCA
CAGATGTCTGCCTGTTCATCCGCGTCCAGCTCGTTGAGTTTCTCCAGAAGCGTTAATGTCTGGCTTCTGA
TAAAGCGGGCCATGTTAAGGGCGGTTTTTTCCTGTTTGGTCACTGATGCCTCCGTGTAAGGGGGATTTCT
GTTCATGGGGGTAATGATACCGATGAAACGAGAGAGGATGCTCACGATACGGGTTACTGATGATGAACAT
GCCCGGTTACTGGAACGTTGTGAGGGTAAACAACTGGCGGTATGGATGCGGCGGGACCAGAGAAAAATCA
CTCAGGGTCAATGCCAGCGCTTCGTTAATACAGATGTAGGTGTTCCACAGGGTAGCCAGCAGCATCCTGC
GATGCAGATCCGGAACATAATGGTGCAGGGCGCTGACTTCCGCGTTTCCAGACTTTACGAAACACGGAAA
CCGAAGATCATTCATGTTGTTGCTCAGGTCGCAGACGTTTTGCAGCAGCAGTCGCTTCACGTTCGCTCGC
GTATCGGTGATTCATTCTGCTAACCAGTAAGGCAACCCCGCCAGCCTAGCCGGGTCCTCAACGACAGGAG
CACGATCATGCGCACCCGTGGGGCCGCCATGCCGGCGATAATGGCCTGCTTCTCGCCGAAACGTTTGGTG
GCGGGACCAGTGACGAAGGCTTGAGCGAGGGCGTGCAAGATTCCGAATACCGCAAGCGACAGGCCGATCA
TCGTCGCGCTCCAGCGAAAGCGGTCCTCGCCGAAAATGACCCAGAGCGCTGCCGGCACCTGTCCTACGAG
TTGCATGATAAAGAAGATAGTCATAAGTGCGGCGACGATAGTCATGCCCCGCGCCCACCGGAAGGAGCTG
ACTGGGTTGAAGGCTCTCAAGGGCATCGGTCGAGATCCCGGTGCCTAATGAGTGAGCTAACTTACATTAA
TTGCGTTGCGCTCACTGCCCGCTTTCCAGTCGGGAAACCTGTCGTGCCAGCTGCATTAATGAATCGGCCA
ACGCGCGGGGAGAGGCGGTTTGCGTATTGGGCGCCAGGGTGGTTTTTCTTTTCACCAGTGAGACGGGCAA
CAGCTGATTGCCCTTCACCGCCTGGCCCTGAGAGAGTTGCAGCAAGCGGTCCACGCTGGTTTGCCCCAGC
AGGCGAAAATCCTGTTTGATGGTGGTTAACGGCGGGATATAACATGAGCTATCTTCGGTATCGTCGTATC
CCACTACCGAGATGTCCGCACCAACGCGCAGCCCGGACTCGGTAATGGCGCGCATTGCGCCCAGCGCCAT
CTGATCGTTGGCAACCAGCATCGCAGTGGGAACGATGCCCTCATTCAGCATTTGCATGGTTTGTTGAAAA
CCGGACATGGCACTCCAGTCGCCTTCCCGTTCCGCTATCGGCTGAATTTGATTGCGAGTGAGATATTTAT
GCCAGCCAGCCAGACGCAGACGCGCCGAGACAGAACTTAATGGGCCCGCTAACAGCGCGATTTGCTGGTG
ACCCAATGCGACCAGATGCTCCACGCCCAGTCGCGTACCATCTTCATGGGAGAAAATAATACTGTTGATG
GGTGTCTGGTCAGAGACATCAAGAAATAACGCCGGAACATTAGTGCAGGCAGCTTCCACAGCAATGGCAT
CCTGGTCATCCAGCGGATAGTTAATGATCAGCCCACTGACGCGTTGCGCGAGAAGATTGTGCACCGCCGC
TTTACAGGCTTCGACGCCGCTTCGTTCTACCATCGACACCACCACGCTGGCACCCAGTTGATCGGCGCGA
GATTTAATCGCCGCGACAATTTGCGACGGCGCGTGCAGGGCCAGACTGGAGGTGGCAACGCCAATCAGCA
ACGACTGTTTGCCCGCCAGTTGTTGTGCCACGCGGTTGGGAATGTAATTCAGCTCCGCCATCGCCGCTTC
CACTTTTTCCCGCGTTTTCGCAGAAACGTGGCTGGCCTGGTTCACCACGCGGGAAACGGTCTGATAAGAG
ACACCGGCATACTCTGCGACATCGTATAACGTTACTGGTTTCACATTCACCACCCTGAATTGACTCTCTT
CCGGGCGCTATCATGCCATACCGCGAAAGGTTTTGCGCCATTCGATGGTGTCCGGGATCTCGACGCTCTC
CCTTATGCGACTCCTGCATTAGGAAGCAGCCCAGTAGTAGGTTGAGGCCGTTGAGCACCGCCGCCGCAAG
GAATGGTGCATGCAAGGAGATGGCGCCCAACAGTCCCCCGGCCACGGGGCCTGCCACCATACCCACGCCG
AAACAAGCGCTCATGAGCCCGAAGTGGCGAGCCCGATCTTCCCCATCGGTGATGTCGGCGATATAGGCGC
CAGCAACCGCACCTGTGGCGCCGGTGATGCCGGCCACGATGCGTCCGGCGTAGAGGATCGAGATCGATCT
CGATCCCGCGAAATTAATACGACTCACTATAGGGGAATTGTGAGCGGATAACAATTCCCCTCTAGAAATA
ATTTTGTTTAACTTTAAGAAGGAGATATACATATGTTCACTATAGACGAGATGCTATCAAAGAACAACCA
AAGATTGGCTTTCGAGCACTTCGCTACTAAGAACGACGGATGTGGCCCTGATGGTATGCACGTATCTGAG
CTGGAGAAATATTGGCGTATGAATCACGATCAGATCATCTCCGACTTGAAGAACCAAGAGTACCAACCCG
GCATTATTTTGATTAGAGAACACATGAACAAAACAGGTAAGAGAAGGAACATTGCATCTCTCAACGTGAT
CGACAGGTTCATAACTCGACTGCTGTCGCAAAAGTTGAATAGATACTTAGCCCCCATTTTCTGCGAGAAC
TCATACGCTTACCAAGACTCAAAAGGGGTGATGCCCGCCGTACTAAAAGCCAAGGAGTACGTCGAGTTGG
GTATGAGACACGTTATCGAGATAGACCTCAAGAATTACTTCGACACGATCCCGTTAGAGAACTTAATCCC
AGAGATCGAGCGTTACATAACAGATGAGGCAGTGCTGCACTTGATTAAACAGTACTTATTCTGTGACATC
TCGTTCGAGGGTAAGATATCACGTAAAACTCAAGGGATCGTTCAGGGTAACGCAATTTCCCCAATACTAT
CCAACCTCTACCTGAACGACTTCGACAAGGAGCTGGACGAGTCGAAGCTGTGCTGGATCAGATACGCCGA
CAACATATACATCTATATGGACAGCTACGAGAAGGCCCTACTGGTTTATTCCGAGCTTACCGAGAGACTT
GAGAGAAGGAAATTAACCGTTAACAAGGAGAAATCAGGGGTGTTTGATGTTAGTACCCGTTCTATACTAG
GTTACGACATCCTGATCAGAAACAAGAAGGTTGACGTGCGTAAACACATCTACAAGTCTGTTAACCAGTA
CTCCAACTGGCACGACTCTCGATTGGAGTTCATCAACGGTCGTTACCACATCACTTCCGACGGTATCCTC
AATAGACAAGACTTCGGTCTACTGTTCGAGAATGAGCAGAAGAAGCACTACATACCTGTTGAGGTTTCTG
ACCAGTTGAATATTTACGGAAACGTTACGCTCGCCAGCAACGTTCTTCAATCATTCTCCAACCGAGAGAT
CAAAGTGTCCTTCTTCGACAAGTACGGGAGACTTATTGGATCTTTCCTGCCCGAGAAAACTAAGAAAAGC
GCCGAGATAATACTGGTTCAGTCTAAGAACTACCTTAACGAGGACGTTAGGATGGACACGGCCCGACGTA
TGGAGATCGCCGGTTTGCATAACATCAGAGCCAACCTCAGATACTACGACAAGAAGCACAAAGGTGACTT
TAAGGAAAAGGTAGACGCCATTTCTGGCTATATTGACGCCCTCAATAGAGCACCATCCGTGAACGACATG
ATGCTCTTAGAGGCTAAAGCTCGTCAGCTGTACTACACATGCTTCAACCAGATCTTAGAGACATCCGACT
TTCAGTTCGAGAAGCGTACCAAGCGACCACCAAAAGACGCCATCAACGCCTGTATTTCATTCGGCAACAC
ATTACTGTACAACTTGTTTGTGAATATCATTTGGAAGAAGGGACTTGATCCAAGGTTCGGGGTTGTTCAC
GCCAGCAACAAGCGTAATCAGTCCCTTAACCTGGATTTTGCTGACATCTTCAAGCCTATAGTCATAGATA
GGATCATCTTCACAATGATCAACAAGAAGATGCTGACCTTGTTGACGGACTTCGAGACTTCTAACCAGGG
AGTTTACCTTTCCCGAGAGGGGAAGAACATCTTCTTGCAGATGTACGAAGAAAAGCTCAAATCCAGAATC
ACTATCAAGGGAAAGGAGATGAGTTACTATCAGTTGCTAGAATCAGAGGTGCAGAACTACAAGAACTTCA
TCCTGACCGGCGAGACATACAAGCCGTACAAGTACTACTAGCGTACGTTAACTTTAAGAAGGAGAACTTA
AGATGTATGTCATTCTAGTTTACGACATTCACCAGAAGCGAGTAGGTAAGGCTCTAAAGATTTGTAGGAA
GTACCTGATCCACATCCAGAAGTCAGTTTTCGAAGGCAACATAACGGAGAGTAAGCTAAAGGCCTTAAAA
GAGGAGCTGGGGCACCTGATCGACACTCAGATGGACTCGGTAATTATCTACCACCTGGACTCCGTGAAGT
ACACTAAGAAGGAGCAGATCGGCATCGTCCAATCGACATCCAATGTCATTTGACTCGAGATCCGGCTGCT
AACAAAGCCCGAAAGGAAGCTGAGTTGGCTGCTGCCACCGCTGAGCAATAACTAGCATAACCCCTTGGGG
CCTCTAAACGGGTCTTGAGGGGTTTTTTGCTGAAAGGAGGAACTATATCCGGATACCAGGTGCGGGGAAG
CTTATGTTCCATAGCAAAAAGTCGGTCAGTCTCGTGGCTGAAATCATGAGTTCCACAAAATGGCTGAAAT
TCAAGGAAAATCAGGAATCTCAGAAAAACGATCGACCGACTTTTTCGATAAAATGGTTGCAAAAATGAGA
AAAATCTGATTTAATAGAATCTGAAAACAGCGGAAATGCTGTTGTCGTACTTTACCTAAAAGGAATTGAA
ACTATTATATGAGACTTCAATTGCTGCATATTCCCTAGCGTCGTACTTTACCTAAAAGGAATTGAAACAC
TTACCAGAATATACGTATTACGTAAATCCTTTGCTTTGTCGTACTTTACCTAAAAGGAATTGAAACGC
Features (pLannotate 1.2.2; 19 found; start..end, strand, type, name):
      5..118     +  rep_origin     M13 ori (fragment): M13 bacteriophage origin of replication; arrow indicates direction of (+) strand synthesis
    144..201     +  promoter       AmpR promoter (fragment): bla
    210..1025    -  CDS            KanR: aminoglycoside phosphotransferase; aph(3')-Ia; confers resistance to kanamycin in bacteria or G418 (Geneticin®) in eukaryotes
   1147..1735    +  rep_origin     ori: high-copy-number ColE1/pMB1/pBR322/pUC origin of replication
   1921..2060    -  misc_feature   bom: basis of mobility region from pBR322
   2162..2353    -  CDS            rop: Rop protein, which maintains plasmids at low copy number; rop
   2370..2750    +  CDS            YPB1_ECOLX: Protein predicted: Swiss-Prot protein existence level 4. From Escherichia coli.
   2822..3113    -  CDS            TcR (fragment): tetracycline efflux protein; tet; confers resistance to tetracycline
   3128..3149    -  protein_bind   CAP binding site: CAP binding activates transcription in the presence of cAMP. E. coli catabolite activator protein
   3162..4244    -  CDS            lacI: lac repressor; lacI; The lac repressor binds to the lac operator to inhibit transcription in E. coli. This inhibition can be relieved by adding lactose or isopropyl-β-D-thiogalactopyranoside (IPTG).
   4245..4322    -  promoter       lacI promoter: lacI
   4330..4609    -  CDS            TcR (fragment): tetracycline efflux protein; tet; confers resistance to tetracycline
   4635..4653    +  promoter       T7 promoter: promoter for bacteriophage T7 RNA polymerase
   4654..4678    +  protein_bind   lac operator: The lac repressor binds to the lac operator to inhibit transcription in E. coli. This inhibition can be relieved by adding lactose or isopropyl-β-D-thiogalactopyranoside (IPTG). lac repressor encoded by lacI
   4693..4715    +  RBS            RBS: efficient ribosome binding site from bacteriophage T7 gene 10 (Olins and Rangwala, 1989)
   6628..6645    +  RBS            RBS (fragment): efficient ribosome binding site from bacteriophage T7 gene 10 (Olins and Rangwala, 1989)
   6653..6886    +  CDS            cas2 (fragment): CAS2_THEMA - Experimental evidence at protein level: Swiss-Prot protein existence level 1. CRISPR (clustered regularly interspaced short palindromic repeat), is an adaptive immune system that provides protection against mobile genetic elements (viruses, transposable elements and conjugative plasmids). CRISPR clusters contain sequences complementary to antecedent mobile elements and target invading nucleic acids. CRISPR clusters are transcribed and processed into CRISPR RNA (crRNA). Involved in the integration of spacer DNA into the CRISPR cassette (By similarity). Functions as a ssRNA-specific
   6925..6974    +  CDS            SET1 (fragment): solubility-enhancement tag derived from T7 phage gene 10B
   6982..7029    +  terminator     T7 terminator: transcription terminator for bacteriophage T7 RNA polymerase
