[The description below was written by a language model from this plasmid's Addgene catalogue record and pLannotate feature annotations shown in this document.]
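Description:
pFS_0160-pET30-Fusicatenibacter_saccharivorans_ARRAY2 is a 7.4 kb bacterial expression plasmid built on the Novagen pET30b+ backbone. It is propagated in E. coli from a pBR322-type ColE1 origin accompanied by the bom region and the rop gene, which holds the plasmid at low copy number, in line with the catalogue entry. Selection is by kanamycin through an aph(3')-Ia aminoglycoside phosphotransferase gene. A fragment of an M13/f1 phage origin and short remnants of the pBR322 tetracycline resistance gene are also detected as backbone residue.

The payload is a synthetic coding cassette for the CRISPR adaptation machinery of Fusicatenibacter saccharivorans: a reverse transcriptase–Cas1 fusion (RT-Cas1) together with Cas2. Expression is driven by a T7 promoter followed immediately by a lac operator (the T7lac arrangement), and the plasmid carries its own lacI gene. Transcription therefore depends on T7 RNA polymerase supplied by the host and is repressed until induction with IPTG. A T7 gene 10 ribosome binding site precedes the first open reading frame. This roughly 1.9 kb region is left unannotated by the automated feature table and presumably corresponds to RT-Cas1. A second ribosome binding site lies just upstream of a Cas2-like coding sequence, giving a bicistronic layout that ends at a T7 terminator.

According to the record, the plasmid also encodes the F. saccharivorans CRISPR array 2, but the feature table does not mark its position. The construct is intended for spacer acquisition experiments, including acquisition from RNA for transcriptional recording. New spacers integrated into the array are detected with what the depositor calls the classic acquisition readout.
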