Addgene plasmid #116953: pFS_0160-pET30-Fusicatenibacter_saccharivorans_ARRAY2
Purpose: Expresses FsRT-Cas1-Cas2 under pT7lac promoter, encodes FsCRISPR array 2, compatible with classic acquisition readout
Depositing lab: Randall Platt. Depositing organization: ETH Zurich (Swiss Federal Institute of Technology). Publication: Transcriptional recording by CRISPR spacer acquisition from RNA. Schmidt F, Cherepkova MY, Platt RJ. Nature. 2018 Oct;562(7727):380-385. doi: 10.1038/s41586-018-0569-1. Epub 2018 Oct 3. PubMed 30283135.
Backbone
  Vector backbone: pET30b+
  Backbone manufacturer: Novagen
  Vector type: Bacterial Expression
Growth in bacteria
  Bacterial resistance: Kanamycin, 50 μg/mL
  Growth temperature: 37°C
  Growth strain: Stbl3
  Copy number: Low Copy
Gene/Insert
  Gene/Insert name: Fusicatenibacter saccharivorans RT-Cas1-Cas2
  Species: Synthetic
  Promoter: T7
  Cloning method: Restriction Enzyme; 5′ cloning site Unknown (unknown if destroyed); 3′ cloning site Unknown (unknown if destroyed)
  Sequencing primers: 5′ T7; 3′ T7-term
Terms and licenses: Academic/Nonprofit Terms; Industry Terms: Not Available to Industry
Depositor comments: Please see the annotated GenBank file and the additional image file for the location of specific features in the sequence of this plasmid.
How to cite: pFS_0160-pET30-Fusicatenibacter_saccharivorans_ARRAY2 was a gift from Randall Platt (Addgene plasmid # 116953 ; http://n2t.net/addgene:116953 ; RRID:Addgene_116953)
